Addgene plasmid #237577: pMIHP-12634 E.OLLAS.VSVG
Purpose: (Empty Backbone) E.OLLAS.VSVG Flow Code Plasmid This plasmid is to be used with mRNAs.
Depositing lab: Adrian Liston. Depositing organization: Babraham Institute.
Backbone
  Vector backbone: p.MIHP — made from p.MIGII with the GFP element being replaced with the histone epitopes
  Vector type: Retroviral
  Tag / fusion protein: E; OLLAS; VSVG
Growth in bacteria
  Bacterial resistance: Ampicillin, 100 μg/mL
  Growth temperature: 30°C
  Growth strain: NEB Stable
  Copy number: Unknown
Gene/Insert
  Gene/Insert name: None
Terms and licenses: Academic/Nonprofit Terms; Industry Terms: Not Available to Industry
How to cite: pMIHP-12634 E.OLLAS.VSVG was a gift from Adrian Liston (Addgene plasmid # 237577 ; http://n2t.net/addgene:237577 ; RRID:Addgene_237577)
