[The description below was written by a language model from this plasmid's Addgene catalogue record and pLannotate feature annotations shown in this document.]
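Description:
pMIHP-12634 E.OLLAS.VSVG is an empty gammaretroviral backbone of about 6.4 kb from the pMIHP series. According to the record, the series was derived from pMIGII by replacing the GFP reporter with an epitope-tagged histone. The viral portion is MSCV-type: murine embryonic stem cell virus 5' and 3' LTRs flank the MESV Ψ packaging signal and a truncated MMLV gag segment lacking its start codon. Together these allow the transcript to be packaged into retroviral particles when gag-pol and envelope functions are supplied in trans. The 5' LTR would serve as the promoter, since no separate internal promoter is annotated. In bacteria the plasmid is maintained through a high-copy ColE1/pUC-type origin and selected with ampicillin via the β-lactamase gene. The short TcR, env, lacI, rop, bom and lacZα fragments, along with the lac promoter/operator, appear to be cloning remnants of earlier vectors rather than functional elements.

Downstream of the gag segment, an EMCV IRES drives cap-independent translation of a mouse histone H2B coding sequence (H2bc3). The catalogue lists E, OLLAS and VSVG epitope tags. These are not individually annotated in the feature table, but they presumably lie in the unannotated stretch just after the histone sequence, forming a nuclear-localised, antibody-detectable "Flow Code" marker. A gene of interest would presumably be placed upstream of the IRES, so that transduced cells co-express it with this particular epitope combination. Differently barcoded populations could then be told apart by flow cytometry. No insert is present, and the exact cloning site is not stated. The depositor notes that the plasmid is intended for use with mRNAs, without further detail.
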