Features (pLannotate 1.2.2; 19 found; start..end, strand, type, name):
     32..233     -  CDS            TcR (fragment): tetracycline efflux protein; tet; confers resistance to tetracycline
    234..332     +  CDS            env (fragment): murine leukemia virus gPr80 envelope polyprotein precursor; env; proteolytically cleaved into gp70SU and p15TM subunits
    374..890     +  LTR            5' LTR: 5' long terminal repeat from murine embryonic stem cell virus
    954..1295    +  misc_feature   MESV Ψ: packaging signal of murine embryonic stem cell virus
   1362..1778    +  CDS            gag (truncated): truncated Moloney murine leukemia virus (MMLV) gag gene lacking the start codon
   1837..2397    +  misc_feature   IRES: internal ribosome entry site (IRES) of the encephalomyocarditis virus (EMCV)
   2400..2777    +  CDS            H2bc3: H2B1B_MOUSE - Also known as Hist1h2bb Experimental evidence at protein level: Swiss-Prot protein existence level 1. Core component of nucleosome. Nucleosomes wrap and compact DNA into chromatin, limiting DNA accessibility to the cellular machineries which require DNA as a template. Histones thereby play a central role in transcription regulation, DNA repair, DNA replication and chromosomal stability. DNA accessibility is regulated via a complex set of post-translational modifications of histones, also called histone code, and nucleosome remodeling. From Mus musculus (Mouse).
   3001..3031    +  misc_feature   MCS (fragment): pUC18/19 multiple cloning site
   3151..3665    +  LTR            3' LTR: 3' long terminal repeat from murine embryonic stem cell virus
   3827..3843    -  protein_bind   lac operator: The lac repressor binds to the lac operator to inhibit transcription in E. coli. This inhibition can be relieved by adding lactose or isopropyl-β-D-thiogalactopyranoside (IPTG). lac repressor encoded by lacI
   3851..3881    -  promoter       lac promoter: promoter for the E. coli lac operon
   3896..3917    -  protein_bind   CAP binding site: CAP binding activates transcription in the presence of cAMP. E. coli catabolite activator protein
   3930..4022    -  CDS            lacI (fragment): lac repressor; lacI; The lac repressor binds to the lac operator to inhibit transcription in E. coli. This inhibition can be relieved by adding lactose or isopropyl-β-D-thiogalactopyranoside (IPTG).
   4205..4793    -  rep_origin     ori: high-copy-number ColE1/pMB1/pBR322/pUC origin of replication
   4964..5824    -  CDS            AmpR: β-lactamase; bla; confers resistance to ampicillin, carbenicillin, and related antibiotics
   5825..5929    -  promoter       AmpR promoter: bla
   6024..6059    +  CDS            rop (fragment): Rop protein, which maintains plasmids at low copy number; rop
   6161..6260    +  misc_feature   bom (fragment): basis of mobility region from pBR322
   6266..32      -  CDS            lacZα (fragment) (across the origin): LacZα fragment of β-galactosidase; lacZ fragment
>Addgene plasmid #237577 | pMIHP-12634 E.OLLAS.VSVG | addgene full sequence | sequence record 477152 | Addgene NGS Result
TTTTCCCAGTCACGACGTTGTAAAACGACGGCGCAAGGAATGGTGCATGCAAGGAGATGGCGCCCAACAG
TCCCCCGGCCACGGGGCCTGCCACCATACCCACGCCGAAACAAGCGCTCATGAGCCCGAAGTGGCGAGCC
CGATCTTCCCCATCGGTGATGTCGGCGATATAGGCGCCAGCAACCGCACCTGTGGCGCCGGTGATGCCGG
CCACGATGCGTCCGGCGTAGAGGCGATTAGTCCAATTTGTTAAAGACAGGATATCAGTGGTCCAGGCTCT
AGTTTTGACTCAACAATATCACCAGCTGAAGCCTATAGAGTACGAGCCATAGATAAAATAAAAGATTTTA
TTTAGTCTCCAGAAAAAGGGGGGAATGAAAGACCCCACCTGTAGGTTTGGCAAGCTAGCTTAAGTAACGC
CATTTTGCAAGGCATGGAAAATACATAACTGAGAATAGAGAAGTTCAGATCAAGGTTAGGAACAGAGAGA
CAGCAGAATATGGGCCAAACAGGATATCTGTGGTAAGCAGTTCCTGCCCCGGCTCAGGGCCAAGAACAGA
TGGTCCCCAGATGCGGTCCCGCCCTCAGCAGTTTCTAGAGAACCATCAGATGTTTCCAGGGTGCCCCAAG
GACCTGAAATGACCCTGTGCCTTATTTGAACTAACCAATCAGTTCGCTTCTCGCTTCTGTTCGCGCGCTT
CTGCTCCCCGAGCTCAATAAAAGAGCCCACAACCCCTCACTCGGCGCGCCAGTCCTCCGATAGACTGCGT
CGCCCGGGTACCCGTATTCCCAATAAAGCCTCTTGCTGTTTGCATCCGAATCGTGGACTCGCTGATCCTT
GGGAGGGTCTCCTCAGATTGATTGACTGCCCACCTCGGGGGTCTTTCATTTGGAGGTTCCACCGAGATTT
GGAGACCCCTGCCCAGGGACCACCGACCCCCCCGCCGGGAGGTAAGCTGGCCAGCGGTCGTTTCGTGTCT
GTCTCTGTCTTTGTGCGTGTTTGTGCCGGCATCTAATGTTTGCGCCTGCGTCTGTACTAGTTAGCTAACT
AGCTCTGTATCTGGCGGACCCGTGGTGGAACTGACGAGTTCTGAACACCCGGCCGCAACCCTGGGAGACG
TCCCAGGGACTTTGGGGGCCGTTTTTGTGGCCCGACCTGAGGAAGGGAGTCGATGTGGAATCCGACCCCG
TCAGGATATGTGGTTCTGGTAGGAGACGAGAACCTAAAACAGTTCCCGCCTCCGTCTGAATTTTTGCTTT
CGGTTTGGAACCGAAGCCGCGCGTCTTGTCTGCTGCAGCGCTGCAGCATCGTTCTGTGTTGTCTCTGTCT
GACTGTGTTTCTGTATTTGTCTGAAAATTAGGGCCAGACTGTTACCACTCCCTTAAGTTTGACCTTAGGT
CACTGGAAAGATGTCGAGCGGATCGCTCACAACCAGTCGGTAGATGTCAAGAAGAGACGTTGGGTTACCT
TCTGCTCTGCAGAATGGCCAACCTTTAACGTCGGATGGCCGCGAGACGGCACCTTTAACCGAGACCTCAT
CACCCAGGTTAAGATCAAGGTCTTTTCACCTGGCCCGCATGGACACCCAGACCAGGTCCCCTACATCGTG
ACCTGGGAAGCCTTGGCTTTTGACCCCCCTCCCTGGGTCAAGCCCTTTGTACACCCTAAGCCTCCGCCTC
CTCTTCCTCCATCCGCCCCGTCTCTCCCCCTTGAACCTCCTCGTTCGACCCCGCCTCGATCCTCCCTTTA
TCCAGCCCTCACTCCTTCTCTAGGCGCCGGAATTCCGAACAGTCTTCCGTAATAGAAGACACAAGGCTCG
AGCGGGATCAATTCCGCCCCCCCCCTAACGTTACTGGCCGAAGCCGCTTGGAATAAGGCCGGTGTGCGTT
TGTCTATATGTTATTTTCCACCATATTGCCGTCTTTTGGCAATGTGAGGGCCCGGAAACCTGGCCCTGTC
TTCTTGACGAGCATTCCTAGGGGTCTTTCCCCTCTCGCCAAAGGAATGCAAGGTCTGTTGAATGTCGTGA
AGGAAGCAGTTCCTCTGGAAGCTTCTTGAAGACAAACAACGTCTGTAGCGACCCTTTGCAGGCAGCGGAA
CCCCCCACCTGGCGACAGGTGCCTCTGCGGCCAAAAGCCACGTGTATAAGATACACCTGCAAAGGCGGCA
CAACCCCAGTGCCACGTTGTGAGTTGGATAGTTGTGGAAAGAGTCAAATGGCTCTCCTCAAGCGTATTCA
ACAAGGGGCTGAAGGATGCCCAGAAGGTACCCCATTGTATGGGATCTGATCTGGGGCCTCGGTGCACATG
CTTTACATGTGTTTAGTCGAGGTTAAAAAAACGTCTAGGCCCCCCGAACCACGGGGACGTGGTTTTCCTT
TGAAAAACACGATAATACCATGCCAGAGCCTTCTAAGTCTGCACCAGCCCCTAAGAAGGGATCTAAGAAA
GCCATCTCTAAGGCGCAGAAGAAGGATGGCAAGAAGCGCAAGCGCAGCCGCAAGGAGAGCTATTCGGTGT
ACGTGTACAAGGTGCTGAAGCAAGTGCACCCCGACACCGGCATCTCCTCCAAGGCCATGGGCATCATGAA
CTCGTTCGTGAACGACATCTTCGAGCGCATCGCGAGCGAGGCGTCCCGCCTGGCGCATTACAACAAGCGC
TCGACCATCACGTCCCGGGAGATCCAGACGGCCGTGCGCCTGCTGCTGCCCGGGGAGCTGGCCAAGCACG
CCGTGTCGGAGGGCACTAAGGCCGTCACCAAGTACACCAGCTCCAAGGACCCACCGGTCGCCACCGGATC
CACGGTCGCCACCATGGGCGGGGCACCTGTGCCCTATCCAGATCCCCTGGAGCCTAGGGGAGGAGGCGGG
GGAGGGAGCGGCTTCGCCAACGAGCTGGGCCCCAGGCTGATGGGCAAGTGCGGAGGAGGCGGGGGAGGGT
ATACAGATATCGAAATGAATAGACTCGGAAAGGGCATGCTGATGGTGTAAGCGGCCGCGACTCTAGAGTC
GACCTGCAGGCATGCAAGCTTCAGGTAGCCGGCTAACGTTAACAACCGGTACCTCTAGAACTATAGCTAG
CATGCGCAAATTTAAAGCGCTGATATCGATAAAATAAAAGATTTTATTTAGTCTCCAGAAAAAGGGGGGA
ATGAAAGACCCCACCTGTAGGTTTGGCAAGCTAGCTTAAGTAACGCCATTTTGCAAGGCATGGAAAATAC
ATAACTGAGAATAGAGAAGTTCAGATCAAGGTTAGGAACAGAGAGACAGCAGAATATGGGCCAAACAGGA
TATCTGTGGTAAGCAGTTCCTGCCCCGGCTCAGGGCCAAGAACAGATGGTCCCCAGATGCGGTCCCGCCC
TCAGCAGTTTCTAGAGAACCATCAGATGTTTCCAGGGTGCCCCAAGGACCTGAAATGACCCTGTGCCTTA
TTTGAACTAACCAATCAGTTCGCTTCTCGCTTCTGTTCGCGCGCTTCTGCTCCCCGAGCTCAATAAAAGA
GCCCACAACCCCTCACTCGGCGCGCCAGTCCTCCGATAGACTGCGTCGCCCGGGTACCCGTGTATCCAAT
AAACCCTCTTGCAGTTGCATCCGACTTGTGGTCTCGCTGTTCCTTGGGAGGGTCTCCTCTGAGTGATTGA
CTACCCGTCAGCGGGGGTCTTTCATGGGTAACAGTTTCTTGAAGTTGGAGAACAACATTCTGAGGGTAGG
AGTCGAATATTAAGTAATCCTGACTCAATTAGCCACTGTTTTGAATCCACATACTCCAATACTCCTGAAA
TAGTTCATTATGGACAGCGCAGAAAGAGCTGGGGAGAATTGTGAAATTGTTATCCGCTCACAATTCCACA
CAACATACGAGCCGGAAGCATAAAGTGTAAAGCCTGGGGTGCCTAATGAGTGAGCTAACTCACATTAATT
GCGTTGCGCTCACTGCCCGCTTTCCAGTCGGGAAACCTGTCGTGCCAGCTGCATTAATGAATCGGCCAAC
GCGCGGGGAGAGGCGGTTTGCGTATTGGGCGCTCTTCCGCTTCCTCGCTCACTGACTCGCTGCGCTCGGT
CGTTCGGCTGCGGCGAGCGGTATCAGCTCACTCAAAGGCGGTAATACGGTTATCCACAGAATCAGGGGAT
AACGCAGGAAAGAACATGTGAGCAAAAGGCCAGCAAAAGGCCAGGAACCGTAAAAAGGCCGCGTTGCTGG
CGTTTTTCCATAGGCTCCGCCCCCCTGACGAGCATCACAAAAATCGACGCTCAAGTCAGAGGTGGCGAAA
CCCGACAGGACTATAAAGATACCAGGCGTTTCCCCCTGGAAGCTCCCTCGTGCGCTCTCCTGTTCCGACC
CTGCCGCTTACCGGATACCTGTCCGCCTTTCTCCCTTCGGGAAGCGTGGCGCTTTCTCATAGCTCACGCT
GTAGGTATCTCAGTTCGGTGTAGGTCGTTCGCTCCAAGCTGGGCTGTGTGCACGAACCCCCCGTTCAGCC
CGACCGCTGCGCCTTATCCGGTAACTATCGTCTTGAGTCCAACCCGGTAAGACACGACTTATCGCCACTG
GCAGCAGCCACTGGTAACAGGATTAGCAGAGCGAGGTATGTAGGCGGTGCTACAGAGTTCTTGAAGTGGT
GGCCTAACTACGGCTACACTAGAAGAACAGTATTTGGTATCTGCGCTCTGCTGAAGCCAGTTACCTTCGG
AAAAAGAGTTGGTAGCTCTTGATCCGGCAAACAAACCACCGCTGGTAGCGGTGGTTTTTTTGTTTGCAAG
CAGCAGATTACGCGCAGAAAAAAAGGATCTCAAGAAGATCCTTTGATCTTTTCTACGGGGTCTGACGCTC
AGTGGAACGAAAACTCACGTTAAGGGATTTTGGTCATGAGATTATCAAAAAGGATCTTCACCTAGATCCT
TTTAAATTAAAAATGAAGTTTTAAATCAATCTAAAGTATATATGAGTAAACTTGGTCTGACAGTTACCAA
TGCTTAATCAGTGAGGCACCTATCTCAGCGATCTGTCTATTTCGTTCATCCATAGTTGCCTGACTCCCCG
TCGTGTAGATAACTACGATACGGGAGGGCTTACCATCTGGCCCCAGTGCTGCAATGATACCGCGAGACCC
ACGCTCACCGGCTCCAGATTTATCAGCAATAAACCAGCCAGCCGGAAGGGCCGAGCGCAGAAGTGGTCCT
GCAACTTTATCCGCCTCCATCCAGTCTATTAATTGTTGCCGGGAAGCTAGAGTAAGTAGTTCGCCAGTTA
ATAGTTTGCGCAACGTTGTTGCCATTGCTACAGGCATCGTGGTGTCACGCTCGTCGTTTGGTATGGCTTC
ATTCAGCTCCGGTTCCCAACGATCAAGGCGAGTTACATGATCCCCCATGTTGTGCAAAAAAGCGGTTAGC
TCCTTCGGTCCTCCGATCGTTGTCAGAAGTAAGTTGGCCGCAGTGTTATCACTCATGGTTATGGCAGCAC
TGCATAATTCTCTTACTGTCATGCCATCCGTAAGATGCTTTTCTGTGACTGGTGAGTACTCAACCAAGTC
ATTCTGAGAATAGTGTATGCGGCGACCGAGTTGCTCTTGCCCGGCGTCAATACGGGATAATACCGCGCCA
CATAGCAGAACTTTAAAAGTGCTCATCATTGGAAAACGTTCTTCGGGGCGAAAACTCTCAAGGATCTTAC
CGCTGTTGAGATCCAGTTCGATGTAACCCACTCGTGCACCCAACTGATCTTCAGCATCTTTTACTTTCAC
CAGCGTTTCTGGGTGAGCAAAAACAGGAAGGCAAAATGCCGCAAAAAAGGGAATAAGGGCGACACGGAAA
TGTTGAATACTCATACTCTTCCTTTTTCAATATTATTGAAGCATTTATCAGGGTTATTGTCTCATGAGCG
GATACATATTTGAATGTATTTAGAAAAATAAACAAATAGGGGTTCCGCGCACATTTCCCCGAAAAGTGCC
ACCTGACGTCTAAGAAACCATTATTATCATGACATTAACCTATAAAAATAGGCGTATCACGAGGCCCTTT
CGTCTCGCGCGTTTCGGTGATGACGGTGAAAACCTCTGACACATGCAGCTCCCGGAGACGGTCACAGCTT
GTCTGTAAGCGGATGCCGGGAGCAGACAAGCCCGTCAGGGCGCGTCAGCGGGTGTTGGCGGGTGTCGGGG
CTGGCTTAACTATGCGGCATCAGAGCAGATTGTACTGAGAGTGCACCATATGCGGTGTGAAATACCGCAC
AGATGCGTAAGGAGAAAATACCGCATCAGGCGCCATTCGCCATTCAGGCTGCGCAACTGTTGGGAAGGGC
GATCGGTGCGGGCCTCTTCGCTATTACGCCAGCTGGCGAAAGGGGGATGTGCTGCAAGGCGATTAAGTTG
GGTAACGCCAGGG
